Addgene plasmid #20354: pCDNA3 Flag p38 gamma (agf)
Depositing lab: Roger Davis. Depositing organization: University of Massachusetts, Worcester. Publication: Selective activation of p38 mitogen-activated protein (MAP) kinase isoforms by the MAP kinase kinases MKK3 and MKK6. Enslen H, Raingeaud J, Davis RJ. J Biol Chem. 1998 Jan 16. 273(3):1741-8. 10.1074/jbc.273.3.1741 PubMed 9430721.
Backbone
  Vector backbone: pcDNA3
  Backbone manufacturer: Invitrogen
  Backbone size w/o insert (bp): 5500
  Vector type: Mammalian Expression
Growth in bacteria
  Bacterial resistance: Ampicillin, 100 μg/mL
  Growth temperature: 37°C
  Growth strain: DH5alpha
  Copy number: High Copy
Gene/Insert
  Gene/Insert name: pDCNA3 Flag p38 gamma(agf) (alt names: MapK12; SAPK3)
  Species: R. norvegicus (rat)
  Insert size (bp): 1175
  Mutation: Replace Thr 183 and Tyr 185 with Ala and Phe respectively
  GenBank ID: NM_021746
  Entrez Gene: Mapk12 (a.k.a. Sapk3)
  Tag / fusion protein: Flag (N terminal on insert)
  Cloning method: Restriction Enzyme; 5′ cloning site Hind III (not destroyed); 3′ cloning site Xho 1 (not destroyed)
  Sequencing primers: 5′ T7; 3′ SP6
Terms and licenses: Academic/Nonprofit Terms; Industry Terms: Not Available to Industry
How to cite: pCDNA3 Flag p38 gamma (agf) was a gift from Roger Davis (Addgene plasmid # 20354 ; http://n2t.net/addgene:20354 ; RRID:Addgene_20354)
