[The description below was written by a language model from this plasmid's Addgene catalogue record.]
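Description:
pCDNA3 Flag p38 gamma (agf) is a mammalian expression plasmid built on the Invitrogen pcDNA3 backbone (about 5.5 kb without insert). It is propagated in E. coli as a high-copy plasmid under ampicillin selection. The record gives no feature table, so individual backbone elements are not itemised. pcDNA3 is generally known as a vector that drives inserts from the CMV immediate-early promoter and carries a neomycin resistance cassette for selection in mammalian cells. The listed T7 and SP6 sequencing primers are consistent with the phage promoter sites that flank the pcDNA3 polylinker.

The insert, roughly 1.2 kb and cloned between HindIII and XhoI sites that both remain intact, encodes rat p38 gamma MAP kinase (Mapk12, also called SAPK3) with an N-terminal Flag epitope tag. The "agf" designation refers to two substitutions, Thr183 to Ala and Tyr185 to Phe, which convert the Thr-Gly-Tyr dual phosphorylation motif in the activation loop to Ala-Gly-Phe. Because upstream MAP kinase kinases activate p38 family members by phosphorylating these two residues, the mutant cannot be phosphorylated at this motif and therefore cannot be activated.

The Flag tag allows detection by immunoblotting and recovery by immunoprecipitation, for example for immune-complex kinase assays. The associated publication concerns selective activation of p38 isoforms by MKK3 and MKK6. This suggests use in transfected mammalian cells as a non-activatable control alongside wild-type p38 gamma, or as a potentially interfering mutant for probing p38 gamma signalling, although the record does not state a specific application.
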