>Addgene plasmid #20354 | pCDNA3 Flag p38 gamma (agf) | depositor partial sequence | sequence record 9582 | Author sequence
AAGCTTGGTACCGAGCTCGGATCCCGGCAGCCAACATGGACTATAAGGACGATGACGACAAAAGCTCCCC
GCCACCCGCCCGCAAGGGCTTTTACCGCCAGGAGGTGACCAAAACGGCCTGGGAGGTGCGCGCCGTGTAC
CAGGACCTGCAGCCCGTTGGCTCTGGTGCCTATGGTGCAGTGTGCTCTGCAGTAGACAGCCGCACTGGCA
ACAAGGTGGCCATCAAGAAGTTGTACCGGCCCTTCCAGTCGGAGCTGTTTGCCAAGCGCGCCTACAGAGA
GTTGCGCCTCCTCAAACACATGCGCCACGAGAACGTCATTGGGCTGCTGGATGTGTTCACTCCCGATGAG
ACTCTGGATGACTTCACAGACTTCTACCTGGTGATGCCATTCATGGGCACTGACCTGGGCAAGCTCATGA
AGCACGAGACTCTGAGTGAAGACAGAATCCAGTTTCTTGTGTATCAGATGCTGAAGGGGCTGAAGTATAT
CCACGCTGCCGGCGTCATCCACAGGGACTTGAAACCTGGAAACCTGGCTGTGAACGAGGACTGTGAGCTG
AAGATCCTAGATTTTGGCCTTGCCAGGCAGGCGGACAGTGAGATGGCAGGATTTGTGGTAACCCGGTGGT
ATCGGGCACCAGAGGTCATCTTGAATTGGATGCGTTACACACAGACAGTGGACATTTGGTCTGTTGGCTG
CATCATGGCAGAGATGATTACTGGAAAGATCCTGTTCAAAGGCAATGACCACCTGGACCAGCTGAAGGAG
ATCATGAAAGTCACAGGGACACCCCCTCCTGAGTTTGTACAGAAGCTACAGAGTGCTGAGGCCAAGAACT
ACATGGAAGGCCTCCCTGAGTTGGAAAAGAAGGATTTTGCTTCTGTCCTGACCAATGCAAGCCCTCAGGC
CGTGAATCTCCTGGAAAAGATGCTGGTGTTGGATGCGGAACAGCGGGTGACAGCAGCTGAGGCATTAGCC
CACCCATACTTTGAGTCCCTTCGGGACACTGAGGATGAGCCCAAGGCCCAGAAATATGATGACTCCTTTG
ATGACGTAGACCGCACCCTTGAGGAATGGAAGCGTGTTACGTATAAGGAAGTGCTCAGCTTCAAGCCTCC
CAGGCAGCTAGGAGCCAGAGTTCCAAAGGAGACAGCTCTGTGAAGACCTCCGGGTGGTTTGGCTCGAG
