>Addgene plasmid #20354 | pCDNA3 Flag p38 gamma (agf) | addgene partial sequence | sequence record 26669 | 20354 with CMV-F
NAGCTCTCTGGCTAACTAGAGAACCCACTGCTTACTGGCTTATCGAAATTAATACGACTCACTATAGGGA
GACCCAAGCTTGGTACCGAGCTCGGATCCCGGCAGCCAACATGGACTATAAGGACGATGACGACAAAAGC
TCCCCGCCACCCGCCCGCAAGGGCTTTTACCGCCAGGAGGTGACCAAAACGGCCTGGGAGGTGCGCGCCG
TGTACCAGGACCTGCAGCCCGTTGGCTCTGGTGCCTATGGTGCAGTGTGCTCTGCAGTAGACAGCCGCAC
TGGCAACAAGGTGGCCATCAAGAAGTTGTACCGGCCCTTCCAGTCGGAGCTGTTTGCCAAGCGCGCCTAC
AGAGAGTTGCGCCTCCTCAAACACATGCGCCACGAGAACGTCATTGGGCTGCTGGATGTGTTCACTCCCG
ATGAGACTCTGGATGACTTCACAGACTTCTACCTGGTGATGCCATTCATGGGCACTGACCTGGGCAAGCT
CATGAAGCACGAGACTCTGAGTGAAGACAGAATCCAGTTTCTTGTGTATCAGATGCTGAAGGGGCTGAAG
TATATCCACGCTGCCGGCGTCATCCACAGGGACTTGAAACCTGGAAACCTGGCTGTGAACGAGGACTGTG
ANCTNAA
