>Addgene plasmid #20354 | pCDNA3 Flag p38 gamma (agf) | addgene partial sequence | sequence record 26670 | 20354 with SP6
TGCTCGAGCCAACCACCCGGAGGTCTTCACAGAGCTGTCTCCTTTGGAACTCTGGCTCCTAGCTGCCTGG
GAGGCTTGAAGCTGAGCACTTCCTTATACGTAACACGCTTCCATTCCTCAAGGGTGCGGTCTACGTCATC
AAAGGAGTCATCATATTTCTGGGCCTTGGGCTCATCCTCAGTGTCCCGAAGGGACTCAAAGTATGGGTGG
GCTAATGCCTCAGCTGCTGTCACCCGCTGTTCCGCATCCAACACCAGCATCTTTTCCAGGAGATTCACGG
CCTGAGGGCTTGCATTGGTCAGGACAGAAGCAAAATCCTTCTTTTCCAACTCAGGGAGGCCTTCCATGTA
GTTCTTGGCCTCAGCACTCTGTAGCTTCTGTACAAACTCAGGAGGGGGTGTCCCTGTGACTTTCATGATC
TCCTTCAGCTGGTCCAGGTGGTCATTGCCTTTGAACAGGATCTTTCCAGTAATCATCTCTGCCATGATGC
AGCCAACAGACCAAATGTCCACTGTCTGTGTGTAACGCATCCAATTCAAGATGACCTCTGGTGCCCGATA
CCACCGGGTTACCACAAATCCTGCCATCTCACTGTCCGCCTGCCTGGCAAGGCCAAAATCTAGGATCTTC
AGCTCACAGTCCTCGTTCA
